Addgene plasmid #205682: LHAPCW
Purpose: shRNAmir backbone for RNA interference, with mCherry reporter
Depositing lab: Dapeng Wang. Depositing organization: Shandong Medical and Pharmaceutical University. Publication: miR-AB, a miRNA-based shRNA viral toolkit for multicolor-barcoded multiplex RNAi at a single-cell level. Wang D, Xiu J, Zhao J, Luo J. EMBO Rep. 2022 Apr 5;23(4):e53691. doi: 10.15252/embr.202153691. Epub 2022 Feb 24. PubMed 35201651.
Backbone
  Vector backbone: pLVX-Puro
  Backbone manufacturer: Clontech
  Vector type: Lentiviral
Growth in bacteria
  Bacterial resistance: Ampicillin, 100 μg/mL
  Growth temperature: 37°C
  Growth strain: NEB Stable
  Copy number: High Copy
Gene/Insert
  Gene/Insert name: miR-AB
  Species: Synthetic
  Promoter: EH
  Cloning method: Restriction Enzyme; 5′ cloning site BamHI (unknown if destroyed); 3′ cloning site ApaI (unknown if destroyed)
  Sequencing primers: 3′ PGK Reverse: GCCAGAGGCCACTTGTGTAG
Terms and licenses: Academic/Nonprofit Terms; Industry Terms: Not Available to Industry
How to cite: LHAPCW was a gift from Dapeng Wang (Addgene plasmid # 205682 ; http://n2t.net/addgene:205682 ; RRID:Addgene_205682)
