[The description below was written by a language model from this plasmid's Addgene catalogue record and pLannotate feature annotations shown in this document.]
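Description:
LHAPCW is a lentiviral shRNAmir backbone for RNA interference, built on the pLVX-Puro vector and carrying an mCherry reporter. It is propagated in E. coli through a high-copy ColE1/pUC-type origin with ampicillin selection (AmpR, β-lactamase). The viral portion contains the standard HIV-1 cis elements needed for packaging and transduction. These are flanking LTR sequences, the Ψ packaging signal with an adjoining gag fragment, the Rev response element for Rev-dependent nuclear export of the genomic RNA, and the cPPT/CTS. Fragments annotated as nef next to each LTR most likely reflect the overlap between nef and U3 in the HIV-1 genome rather than any intended coding payload.

The payload consists of two expression units in the same orientation. The catalogue lists the insert as the synthetic miR-AB cassette under an "EH" promoter. This matches the annotated EF-1α core promoter fused directly to an HTLV-1 LTR segment, a composite arrangement used for strong constitutive Pol II transcription. Downstream of it lies roughly 900 nt that the feature table leaves unannotated, followed by 3′ miR-30a flanking sequence. This gap presumably holds the rest of the miRNA scaffold and the site for inserting hairpins, but the record does not describe it. A mouse PGK promoter then drives a red fluorescent protein, annotated as mCherry2, followed by WPRE to enhance transcript expression. No puromycin resistance gene is annotated, so the reporter appears to occupy that position in the parent vector, and transduced cells would be identified by red fluorescence. The associated toolkit is designed for multicolour-barcoded multiplex RNAi at the single-cell level, with this construct serving as the mCherry-marked member.
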