Features (pLannotate 1.2.2; 23 found; start..end, strand, type, name):
    376..633     +  LTR            5' LTR (truncated): truncated 5' long terminal repeat (LTR) from HIV-1
    680..805     +  misc_feature   HIV-1 Ψ: packaging signal of human immunodeficiency virus type 1
    789..1127    +  CDS            HIV-1 gag (fragment): gag protein from human immunodeficiency virus 1; gag
   1302..1535    +  misc_feature   RRE: The Rev response element (RRE) of HIV-1 allows for Rev-dependent mRNA export from the nucleus to the cytoplasm.
   1912..2012    +  CDS            Rev (fragment): human immunodeficiency virus 1 (HIV-1) Rev protein; rev; enhances nuclear export of unspliced and incompletely spliced viral mRNAs
   2027..2142    +  misc_feature   cPPT/CTS: central polypurine tract and central termination sequence of HIV-1 (lacking the first T)
   2184..2395    +  promoter       EF-1α core promoter: core promoter for human elongation factor EF-1α
   2395..2662    +  LTR            5' LTR (truncated): truncated 5' long terminal repeat (LTR) from human T-cell leukemia virus (HTLV) type 1
   3607..3730    +  ncRNA          3' miR-30a: sequence downstream of the 71-nt precursor of the human miR-30a microRNA (Zeng et al., 2002) miRNA
   3744..4243    +  promoter       PGK promoter: mouse phosphoglycerate kinase 1 promoter
   4261..4968    +  CDS            mCherry2: mCherry2 is a basic (constitutively fluorescent) red fluorescent protein published in 2017, derived from Discosoma sp.. It has very low acid sensitivity.
   4980..5567    +  misc_feature   WPRE: woodchuck hepatitis virus posttranscriptional regulatory element
   5581..5979    +  CDS            nef (fragment): NEF_HV1BR - Experimental evidence at protein level: Swiss-Prot protein existence level 1. Extracellular Nef protein targets CD4(+) T-lymphocytes for apoptosis by interacting with CXCR4 surface receptors (PubMed:14990729). From Human immunodeficiency virus type 1 group M subtype B (isolate BRU/LAI) (HIV-1).
   6027..6284    +  LTR            5' LTR (truncated): truncated 5' long terminal repeat (LTR) from HIV-1
   6437..6453    -  protein_bind   lac operator: The lac repressor binds to the lac operator to inhibit transcription in E. coli. This inhibition can be relieved by adding lactose or isopropyl-β-D-thiogalactopyranoside (IPTG). lac repressor encoded by lacI
   6461..6491    -  promoter       lac promoter: promoter for the E. coli lac operon
   6506..6527    -  protein_bind   CAP binding site: CAP binding activates transcription in the presence of cAMP. E. coli catabolite activator protein
   6540..6632    -  CDS            lacI (fragment): lac repressor; lacI; The lac repressor binds to the lac operator to inhibit transcription in E. coli. This inhibition can be relieved by adding lactose or isopropyl-β-D-thiogalactopyranoside (IPTG).
   6815..7403    -  rep_origin     ori: high-copy-number ColE1/pMB1/pBR322/pUC origin of replication
   7574..8434    -  CDS            AmpR: β-lactamase; bla; confers resistance to ampicillin, carbenicillin, and related antibiotics
   8435..8539    -  promoter       AmpR promoter: bla
   8587..8721    +  polyA_signal   SV40 poly(A) signal: SV40 polyadenylation signal
   8888..328     +  CDS            nef (fragment) (across the origin): NEF_HV1BR - Experimental evidence at protein level: Swiss-Prot protein existence level 1. Extracellular Nef protein targets CD4(+) T-lymphocytes for apoptosis by interacting with CXCR4 surface receptors (PubMed:14990729). From Human immunodeficiency virus type 1 group M subtype B (isolate BRU/LAI) (HIV-1).
>Addgene plasmid #205682 | LHAPCW | addgene full sequence | sequence record 409399 | Addgene NGS Result
GGAAGGGCTAATTCACTCCCAAAGAAGACAAGATATCCTTGATCTGTGGATCTACCACACACAAGGCTAC
TTCCCTGATTAGCAGAACTACACACCAGGGCCAGGGGTCAGATATCCACTGACCTTTGGATGGTGCTACA
AGCTAGTACCAGTTGAGCCAGATAAGGTAGAAGAGGCCAATAAAGGAGAGAACACCAGCTTGTTACACCC
TGTGAGCCTGCATGGGATGGATGACCCGGAGAGAGAAGTGTTAGAGTGGAGGTTTGACAGCCGCCTAGCA
TTTCATCACGTGGCCCGAGAGCTGCATCCGGAGTACTTCAAGAACTGCTGATATCGAGCTTGCTACAAGG
GACTTTCCGCTGGGGACTTTCCAGGGAGGCGTGGCCTGGGCGGGACTGGGGAGTGGCGAGCCCTCAGATC
CTGCATATAAGCAGCTGCTTTTTGCCTGTACTGGGTCTCTCTGGTTAGACCAGATCTGAGCCTGGGAGCT
CTCTGGCTAACTAGGGAACCCACTGCTTAAGCCTCAATAAAGCTTGCCTTGAGTGCTTCAAGTAGTGTGT
GCCCGTCTGTTGTGTGACTCTGGTAACTAGAGATCCCTCAGACCCTTTTAGTCAGTGTGGAAAATCTCTA
GCAGTGGCGCCCGAACAGGGACTTGAAAGCGAAAGGGAAACCAGAGGAGCTCTCTCGACGCAGGACTCGG
CTTGCTGAAGCGCGCACGGCAAGAGGCGAGGGGCGGCGACTGGTGAGTACGCCAAAAATTTTGACTAGCG
GAGGCTAGAAGGAGAGAGATGGGTGCGAGAGCGTCAGTATTAAGCGGGGGAGAATTAGATCGCGATGGGA
AAAAATTCGGTTAAGGCCAGGGGGAAAGAAAAAATATAAATTAAAACATATAGTATGGGCAAGCAGGGAG
CTAGAACGATTCGCAGTTAATCCTGGCCTGTTAGAAACATCAGAAGGCTGTAGACAAATACTGGGACAGC
TACAACCATCCCTTCAGACAGGATCAGAAGAACTTAGATCATTATATAATACAGTAGCAACCCTCTATTG
TGTGCATCAAAGGATAGAGATAAAAGACACCAAGGAAGCTTTAGACAAGATAGAGGAAGAGCAAAACAAA
AGTAAGACCACCGCACAGCAAGCGGCCGGCCGCTGATCTTCAGACCTGGAGGAGGAGATATGAGGGACAA
TTGGAGAAGTGAATTATATAAATATAAAGTAGTAAAAATTGAACCATTAGGAGTAGCACCCACCAAGGCA
AAGAGAAGAGTGGTGCAGAGAGAAAAAAGAGCAGTGGGAATAGGAGCTTTGTTCCTTGGGTTCTTGGGAG
CAGCAGGAAGCACTATGGGCGCAGCGTCAATGACGCTGACGGTACAGGCCAGACAATTATTGTCTGGTAT
AGTGCAGCAGCAGAACAATTTGCTGAGGGCTATTGAGGCGCAACAGCATCTGTTGCAACTCACAGTCTGG
GGCATCAAGCAGCTCCAGGCAAGAATCCTGGCTGTGGAAAGATACCTAAAGGATCAACAGCTCCTGGGGA
TTTGGGGTTGCTCTGGAAAACTCATTTGCACCACTGCTGTGCCTTGGAATGCTAGTTGGAGTAATAAATC
TCTGGAACAGATTTGGAATCACACGACCTGGATGGAGTGGGACAGAGAAATTAACAATTACACAAGCTTA
ATACACTCCTTAATTGAAGAATCGCAAAACCAGCAAGAAAAGAATGAACAAGAATTATTGGAATTAGATA
AATGGGCAAGTTTGTGGAATTGGTTTAACATAACAAATTGGCTGTGGTATATAAAATTATTCATAATGAT
AGTAGGAGGCTTGGTAGGTTTAAGAATAGTTTTTGCTGTACTTTCTATAGTGAATAGAGTTAGGCAGGGA
TATTCACCATTATCGTTTCAGACCCACCTCCCAACCCCGAGGGGACCCGACAGGCCCGAAGGAATAGAAG
AAGAAGGTGGAGAGAGAGACAGAGACAGATCCATTCGATTAGTGAACGGATCTCGACGGTATCGCCTTTA
AAAGAAAAGGGGGGATTGGGGGGTACAGTGCAGGGGAAAGAATAGTAGACATAATAGCAACAGACATACA
AACTAAAGAATTACAAAAACAAATTACAAAAATTCAAAATTTTCGGGTTTATTACAGGGACAGCAGAGAT
CCAGTTTATCGATGGGCAGAGCGCACATCGCCCACAGTCCCCGAGAAGTTGGGGGGAGGGGTCGGCAATT
GAACCGGAGCCTAGAGAAGGTGGCGCGGGGTAAACTGGGAAAGTGATGTCGTGTACTGGCTCCGCCTTTT
TCCCGAGGGTGGGGGAGAACCGTATATAAGTGCAGTAGTCGCCGTGAACGTTCTTTTTCGCAACGGGTTT
GCCGCCAGAACACAGGGCTCGCATCTCTCCTTCACGCGCCCGCCGCCTTACCTGAGGCCGCCATCCACGC
CGGTTGAGTCGCGTTCTGCCGCCTCCCGCCTGTGGTGCCTCCTGAACTACGTCCGCCGTCTAGGTAAGTT
TAGAGCTCAGGTCGAGACCGGGCCTTTGTCCGGCGCTCCCTTGGAGCCTACCTAGACTCAGCCGGCTCTC
CACGCTTTGCCTGACCCTGCTTGCTCAACTCTACGTCTTTGTTTCGTTTTCTGTTCTGCGCCGTTACAGA
TCAGCGCTTCGACTAGGGATAACAGGGTAATTGTTTGAATGAGGCTTCAGTACTTTACAGAATCGTTGCC
TGCACATCTTGGAAACACTTGCTGGGATTACTTCGACTTCTTAACCCAACAGAAGGCTCGAGAAGGTATA
TTGCTGTTGACAGGATCCACATTAACAACTTTAAGTCCAGCAATTTGAGTTAAGGGTGTTGCTCTCAATG
ATTTCACTAATGGTTCAATTTTTAATTTCTTTTCTTCTGGTTCAAAATTCAAGTTTCAAGTGAAAGTGTA
ATATGCACCCATTTCTTTCAATAAATCTTCTAAATAGTCCACTAATGTTTTATTTTGTTTTTTACAAAAT
CAAGCAGCCTCTGCTATCAATATAGAACCTTGTATTCCATCTTTATCTCTAGCTGAGTCATCAATTACAT
ATCCATAACTTTCTTCATAAGCAAAAACAAAATTTAATCCGTTATCTTCTTCTTTAGCAATTTCTCTACC
CATTCATTTCAATCCAGTTAAAGTTTTTACAATCTTAACTCCATATTTTTCCTGAGCGATTCTATCACCC
AAATCACTTGTTACAAAACTTGAATATAGAGCCGGATTTTTTGGAATGCTATTTAAGCGTTTTAGATTTG
ATAATTTTCAATCAATTAAAATTGGTCCTGTTTGATTTCCATCTAATCTTACAAAATGACCATCATGTTT
TATTGCCATTCCAAATCTGTCAGCATCTGGGTCATTCATAATAATAATATCTGCATCATGTTTAATACCA
TATTCAAGCGGTATTTTTCATGCAGGATCAAATTCTGGATTTGGATTTACAACATTTTTCAATGTTTCAT
CTTCAAATGCACGATCTTCACCCTCAATAACGTTATATCCTGATTCACGTAATCTTTTTGGGGTAAATTT
AGTTCCTGTTCCATTAACTGCGCTAAAAATAGGGCCCTGCCTCGGACTTCAAGGGGCTAGAATTCGAGCA
ATTATCTTGTTTACTAAAACTGAATACCTTGCTATCTCTTTGATACATTTTTACAAAGCTGAATTAAAAT
GGTATAAATTAAATCACTTTTTTCAATTCTACCGGGTAGGGGAGGCGCTTTTCCCAAGGCAGTCTGGAGC
ATGCGCTTTAGCAGCCCCGCTGGGCACTTGGCGCTACACAAGTGGCCTCTGGCCTCGCACACATTCCACA
TCCACCGGTAGGCGCCAACCGGCTCCGTTCTTTGGTGGCCCCTTCGCGCCACCTTCTACTCCTCCCCTAG
TCAGGAAGTTCCCCCCCGCCCCGCAGCTCGCGTCGTGCAGGACGTGACAAATGGAAGTAGCACGTCTCAC
TAGTCTCGTGCAGATGGACAGCACCGCTGAGCAATGGAAGCGGGTAGGCCTTTGGGGCAGCGGCCAATAG
CAGCTTTGCTCCTTCGCTTTCTGGGCTCAGAGGCTGGGAAGGGGTGGGTCCGGGGGCGGGCTCAGGGGCG
GGCTCAGGGGCGGGGCGGGCGCCCGAAGGTCCTCCGGAGGCCCGGCATTCTGCACGCTTCAAAAGCGCAC
GTCTGCCGCGCTGTTCTCCTCTTCCTCATCTCCGGGCCTTTCGACCTTTAATTAACCACCATGGTGAGCA
AGGGCGAGGAGGATAACATGGCCATCATCAAGGAGTTCATGCGCTTCAAGGTGCACATGGAGGGCTCCGT
GAACGGCCACGAGTTCGAGATCGAGGGCGAGGGCGAGGGCCGCCCCTACGAGGGCACCCAGACCGCCAAG
CTGAAGGTGACCAAGGGTGGCCCCCTGCCCTTCGCCTGGGACATCCTGTCCCCTCAGTTCATGTACGGCT
CCAAGGCATACGTGAAGCACCCCGCCGACATCCCCGACTACTTGAAGCTGTCCTTCCCCGAGGGCTTCAA
CTGGGAGCGCGTGATGAACTTCGAGGACGGCGGCGTGGTGACCGTGACCCAGGACTCCTCCCTACAGGAC
GGCGAGTTCATCTACAAGGTGAAGCTGCGCGGCACCAACTTCCCCTCCGACGGCCCCGTAATGCAGTGTC
GTACAATGGGCTGGGAGGCTTCCACTGAGCGGATGTACCCCGAGGACGGTGCCCTGAAGGGCGAGATCAA
GCAGAGGCTGAAGCTGAAGGACGGCGGCCACTACGACGCTGAAGTCAAGACCACCTACAAGGCCAAGAAG
CCCGTGCAGCTGCCCGGAGCCTACAACGTGGACATCAAGTTGGACATCCTTTCCCACAACGAGGACTACA
CCATCGTGGAACAGTACGAACGCGCCGAGGGCCGCCACTCCACCGGCGGCATGGACGAGCTGTACAAGTA
GGTTTAAACATCAACCTCTGGATTACAAAATTTGTGAAAGATTGACTGGTATTCTTAACTATGTTGCTCC
TTTTACGCTATGTGGATACGCTGCTTTAATGCCTTTGTATCATGCTATTGCTTCCCGTATGGCTTTCATT
TTCTCCTCCTTGTATAAATCCTGGTTGCTGTCTCTTTATGAGGAGTTGTGGCCCGTTGTCAGGCAACGTG
GCGTGGTGTGCACTGTGTTTGCTGACGCAACCCCCACTGGTTGGGGCATTGCCACCACCTGTCAGCTCCT
TTCCGGGACTTTCGCTTTCCCCCTCCCTATTGCCACGGCGGAACTCATCGCCGCCTGCCTTGCCCGCTGC
TGGACAGGGGCTCGGCTGTTGGGCACTGACAATTCCGTGGTGTTGTCGGGGAAGCTGACGTCCTTTCCAT
GGCTGCTCGCCTGTGTTGCCACCTGGATTCTGCGCGGGACGTCCTTCTGCTACGTCCCTTCGGCCCTCAA
TCCAGCGGACCTTCCTTCCCGCGGCCTGCTGCCGGCTCTGCGGCCTCTTCCGCGTCTTCGCCTTCGCCCT
CAGACGAGTCGGATCTCCCTTTGGGCCGCCTCCCCGCCTGGCCTGCAGGGGTACCTTTAAGACCAATGAC
TTACAAGGCAGCTGTAGATCTTAGCCACTTTTTAAAAGAAAAGAGGGGACTGGAAGGGCTAATTCACTCC
CAACGAAGACAAGATATCCTTGATCTGTGGATCTACCACACACAAGGCTACTTCCCTGATTAGCAGAACT
ACACACCAGGGCCAGGGGTCAGATATCCACTGACCTTTGGATGGTGCTACAAGCTAGTACCAGTTGAGCC
AGATAAGGTAGAAGAGGCCAATAAAGGAGAGAACACCAGCTTGTTACACCCTGTGAGCCTGCATGGGATG
GATGACCCGGAGAGAGAAGTGTTAGAGTGGAGGTTTGACAGCCGCCTAGCATTTCATCACGTGGCCCGAG
AGCTGCATCCGGAGTACTTCAAGAACTGCTGATATCGAGCTTGCTACAAGGGACTTTCCGCTGGGGACTT
TCCAGGGAGGCGTGGCCTGGGCGGGACTGGGGAGTGGCGAGCCCTCAGATCCTGCATATAAGCAGCTGCT
TTTTGCCTGTACTGGGTCTCTCTGGTTAGACCAGATCTGAGCCTGGGAGCTCTCTGGCTAACTAGGGAAC
CCACTGCTTAAGCCTCAATAAAGCTTGCCTTGAGTGCTTCAAGTAGTGTGTGCCCGTCTGTTGTGTGACT
CTGGTAACTAGAGATCCCTCAGACCCTTTTAGTCAGTGTGGAAAATCTCTAGCAGTAGTAGTTCATGTCA
TCTTATTATTCAGTATTTATAACTTGCAAAGAAATGAATATCAGAGAGTGAGAGGCCTTGACATTGCTAG
CGTTTTACCGTCGACCTCTAGCTAGAGCTTGGCGTAATCATGGTCATAGCTGTTTCCTGTGTGAAATTGT
TATCCGCTCACAATTCCACACAACATACGAGCCGGAAGCATAAAGTGTAAAGCCTGGGGTGCCTAATGAG
TGAGCTAACTCACATTAATTGCGTTGCGCTCACTGCCCGCTTTCCAGTCGGGAAACCTGTCGTGCCAGCT
GCATTAATGAATCGGCCAACGCGCGGGGAGAGGCGGTTTGCGTATTGGGCGCTCTTCCGCTTCCTCGCTC
ACTGACTCGCTGCGCTCGGTCGTTCGGCTGCGGCGAGCGGTATCAGCTCACTCAAAGGCGGTAATACGGT
TATCCACAGAATCAGGGGATAACGCAGGAAAGAACATGTGAGCAAAAGGCCAGCAAAAGGCCAGGAACCG
TAAAAAGGCCGCGTTGCTGGCGTTTTTCCATAGGCTCCGCCCCCCTGACGAGCATCACAAAAATCGACGC
TCAAGTCAGAGGTGGCGAAACCCGACAGGACTATAAAGATACCAGGCGTTTCCCCCTGGAAGCTCCCTCG
TGCGCTCTCCTGTTCCGACCCTGCCGCTTACCGGATACCTGTCCGCCTTTCTCCCTTCGGGAAGCGTGGC
GCTTTCTCATAGCTCACGCTGTAGGTATCTCAGTTCGGTGTAGGTCGTTCGCTCCAAGCTGGGCTGTGTG
CACGAACCCCCCGTTCAGCCCGACCGCTGCGCCTTATCCGGTAACTATCGTCTTGAGTCCAACCCGGTAA
GACACGACTTATCGCCACTGGCAGCAGCCACTGGTAACAGGATTAGCAGAGCGAGGTATGTAGGCGGTGC
TACAGAGTTCTTGAAGTGGTGGCCTAACTACGGCTACACTAGAAGAACAGTATTTGGTATCTGCGCTCTG
CTGAAGCCAGTTACCTTCGGAAAAAGAGTTGGTAGCTCTTGATCCGGCAAACAAACCACCGCTGGTAGCG
GTGGTTTTTTTGTTTGCAAGCAGCAGATTACGCGCAGAAAAAAAGGATCTCAAGAAGATCCTTTGATCTT
TTCTACGGGGTCTGACGCTCAGTGGAACGAAAACTCACGTTAAGGGATTTTGGTCATGAGATTATCAAAA
AGGATCTTCACCTAGATCCTTTTAAATTAAAAATGAAGTTTTAAATCAATCTAAAGTATATATGAGTAAA
CTTGGTCTGACAGTTACCAATGCTTAATCAGTGAGGCACCTATCTCAGCGATCTGTCTATTTCGTTCATC
CATAGTTGCCTGACTCCCCGTCGTGTAGATAACTACGATACGGGAGGGCTTACCATCTGGCCCCAGTGCT
GCAATGATACCGCGAGACCCACGCTCACCGGCTCCAGATTTATCAGCAATAAACCAGCCAGCCGGAAGGG
CCGAGCGCAGAAGTGGTCCTGCAACTTTATCCGCCTCCATCCAGTCTATTAATTGTTGCCGGGAAGCTAG
AGTAAGTAGTTCGCCAGTTAATAGTTTGCGCAACGTTGTTGCCATTGCTACAGGCATCGTGGTGTCACGC
TCGTCGTTTGGTATGGCTTCATTCAGCTCCGGTTCCCAACGATCAAGGCGAGTTACATGATCCCCCATGT
TGTGCAAAAAAGCGGTTAGCTCCTTCGGTCCTCCGATCGTTGTCAGAAGTAAGTTGGCCGCAGTGTTATC
ACTCATGGTTATGGCAGCACTGCATAATTCTCTTACTGTCATGCCATCCGTAAGATGCTTTTCTGTGACT
GGTGAGTACTCAACCAAGTCATTCTGAGAATAGTGTATGCGGCGACCGAGTTGCTCTTGCCCGGCGTCAA
TACGGGATAATACCGCGCCACATAGCAGAACTTTAAAAGTGCTCATCATTGGAAAACGTTCTTCGGGGCG
AAAACTCTCAAGGATCTTACCGCTGTTGAGATCCAGTTCGATGTAACCCACTCGTGCACCCAACTGATCT
TCAGCATCTTTTACTTTCACCAGCGTTTCTGGGTGAGCAAAAACAGGAAGGCAAAATGCCGCAAAAAAGG
GAATAAGGGCGACACGGAAATGTTGAATACTCATACTCTTCCTTTTTCAATATTATTGAAGCATTTATCA
GGGTTATTGTCTCATGAGCGGATACATATTTGAATGTATTTAGAAAAATAAACAAATAGGGGTTCCGCGC
ACATTTCCCCGAAAAGTGCCACCTGACGTCGACGGATCGGGAGATCAACTTGTTTATTGCAGCTTATAAT
GGTTACAAATAAAGCAATAGCATCACAAATTTCACAAATAAAGCATTTTTTTCACTGCATTCTAGTTGTG
GTTTGTCCAAACTCATCAATGTATCTTATCATGTCTGGATCAACTGGATAACTCAAGCTAACCAAAATCA
TCCCAAACTTCCCACCCCATACCCTATTACCACTGCCAATTACCTGTGGTTTCATTTACTCTAAACCTGT
GATTCCTCTGAATTATTTTCATTTTAAAGAAATTGTATTTGTTAAATATGTACTACAAACTTAGTAGTT
